>Addgene plasmid #116266 | pHAGE-EGFR-L718P | addgene full sequence | sequence record 250610 | Addgene NGS Result
TAGAAGAAGAAGGTGGAGAGAGAGACAGAGACAGATCCATTCGATTAGTGAACGGATCTCGACGGTATCG
CCGAATTCACAAATGGCAGTATTCATCCACAATTTTAAAAGAAAAGGGGGGATTGGGGGGTACAGTGCAG
GGGAAAGAATAGTAGACATAATAGCAACAGACATACAAACTAAAGAATTACAAAAACAAATTACAAAAAT
TCAAAATTTTCGGGTTTATTACAGGGACAGCAGAGATCCAGTTTGGACTAGTCGTGAGGCTCCGGTGCCC
GTCAGTGGGCAGAGCGCACATCGCCCACAGTCCCCGAGAAGTTGGGGGGAGGGGTCGGCAATTGAACCGG
TGCCTAGAGAAGGTGGCGCGGGGTAAACTGGGAAAGTGATGTCGTGTACTGGCTCCGCCTTTTTCCCGAG
GGTGGGGGAGAACCGTATATAAGTGCAGTAGTCGCCGTGAACGTTCTTTTTCGCAACGGGTTTGCCGCCA
GAACACAGGTAAGTGCCGTGTGTGGTTCCCGCGGGCCTGGCCTCTTTACGGGTTATGGCCCTTGCGTGCC
TTGAATTACTTCCACCTGGCTGCAGTACGTGATTCTTGATCCCGAGCTTCGGGTTGGAAGTGGGTGGGAG
AGTTCGAGGCCTTGCGCTTAAGGAGCCCCTTCGCCTCGTGCTTGAGTTGAGGCCTGGCCTGGGCGCTGGG
GCCGCCGCGTGCGAATCTGGTGGCACCTTCGCGCCTGTCTCGCTGCTTTCGATAAGTCTCTAGCCATTTA
AAATTTTTGATGACCTGCTGCGACGCTTTTTTTCTGGCAAGATAGTCTTGTAAATGCGGGCCAAGATCTG
CACACTGGTATTTCGGTTTTTGGGGCCGCGGGCGGCGACGGGGCCCGTGCGTCCCAGCGCACATGTTCGG
CGAGGCGGGGCCTGCGAGCGCGGCCACCGAGAATCGGACGGGGGTAGTCTCAAGCTGGCCGGCCTGCTCT
GGTGCCTGGCCTCGCGCCGCCGTGTATCGCCCCGCCCTGGGCGGCAAGGCTGGCCCGGTCGGCACCAGTT
GCGTGAGCGGAAAGATGGCCGCTTCCCGGCCCTGCTGCAGGGAGCTCAAAATGGAGGACGCGGCGCTCGG
GAGAGCGGGCGGGTGAGTCACCCACACAAAGGAAAAGGGCCTTTCCGTCCTCAGCCGTCGCTTCATGTGA
CTCCACGGAGTACCGGGCGCCGTCCAGGCACCTCGATTAGTTCTCGAGCTTTTGGAGTACGTCGTCTTTA
GGTTGGGGGGAGGGGTTTTATGCGATGGAGTTTCCCCACACTGAGTGGGTGGAGACTGAAGTTAGGCCAG
CTTGGCACTTGATGTAATTCTCCTTGGAATTTGCCCTTTTTGAGTTTGGATCTTGGTTCATTCTCAAGCC
TCAGACAGTGGTTCAAAGTTTTTTTCTTCCATTTCAGGTGTCGTGAAGCGGCCCTGCAGATATCAACAAG
TTTGTACAAAAAAGCAGGCACCATGCGACCCTCCGGGACGGCCGGGGCAGCGCTCCTGGCGCTGCTGGCT
GCGCTCTGCCCGGCGAGTCGGGCTCTGGAGGAAAAGAAAGTTTGCCAAGGCACGAGTAACAAGCTCACGC
AGTTGGGCACTTTTGAAGATCATTTTCTCAGCCTCCAGAGGATGTTCAATAACTGTGAGGTGGTCCTTGG
GAATTTGGAAATTACCTATGTGCAGAGGAATTATGATCTTTCCTTCTTAAAGACCATCCAGGAGGTGGCT
GGTTATGTCCTCATTGCCCTCAACACAGTGGAGCGAATTCCTTTGGAAAACCTGCAGATCATCAGAGGAA
ATATGTACTACGAAAATTCCTATGCCTTAGCAGTCTTATCTAACTATGATGCAAATAAAACCGGACTGAA
GGAGCTGCCCATGAGAAATTTACAGGAAATCCTGCATGGCGCCGTGCGGTTCAGCAACAACCCTGCCCTG
TGCAACGTGGAGAGCATCCAGTGGCGGGACATAGTCAGCAGTGACTTTCTCAGCAACATGTCGATGGACT
TCCAGAACCACCTGGGCAGCTGCCAAAAGTGTGATCCAAGCTGTCCCAATGGGAGCTGCTGGGGTGCAGG
AGAGGAGAACTGCCAGAAACTGACCAAAATCATCTGTGCCCAGCAGTGCTCCGGGCGCTGCCGTGGCAAG
TCCCCCAGTGACTGCTGCCACAACCAGTGTGCTGCAGGCTGCACAGGCCCCCGGGAGAGCGACTGCCTGG
TCTGCCGCAAATTCCGAGACGAAGCCACGTGCAAGGACACCTGCCCCCCACTCATGCTCTACAACCCCAC
CACGTACCAGATGGATGTGAACCCCGAGGGCAAATACAGCTTTGGTGCCACCTGCGTGAAGAAGTGTCCC
CGTAATTATGTGGTGACAGATCACGGCTCGTGCGTCCGAGCCTGTGGGGCCGACAGCTATGAGATGGAGG
AAGACGGCGTCCGCAAGTGTAAGAAGTGCGAAGGGCCTTGCCGCAAAGTGTGTAACGGAATAGGTATTGG
TGAATTTAAAGACTCACTCTCCATAAATGCTACGAATATTAAACACTTCAAAAACTGCACCTCCATCAGT
GGCGATCTCCACATCCTGCCGGTGGCATTTAGGGGTGACTCCTTCACACATACTCCTCCTCTGGATCCAC
AGGAACTGGATATTCTGAAAACCGTAAAGGAAATCACAGGGTTTTTGCTGATTCAGGCTTGGCCTGAAAA
CAGGACGGACCTCCATGCCTTTGAGAACCTAGAAATCATACGCGGCAGGACCAAGCAACATGGTCAGTTT
TCTCTTGCAGTCGTCAGCCTGAACATAACATCCTTGGGATTACGCTCCCTCAAGGAGATAAGTGATGGAG
ATGTGATAATTTCAGGAAACAAAAATTTGTGCTATGCAAATACAATAAACTGGAAAAAACTGTTTGGGAC
CTCCGGTCAGAAAACCAAAATTATAAGCAACAGAGGTGAAAACAGCTGCAAGGCCACAGGCCAGGTCTGC
CATGCCTTGTGCTCCCCCGAGGGCTGCTGGGGCCCGGAGCCCAGGGACTGCGTCTCTTGCCGGAATGTCA
GCCGAGGCAGGGAATGCGTGGACAAGTGCAACCTTCTGGAGGGTGAGCCAAGGGAGTTTGTGGAGAACTC
TGAGTGCATACAGTGCCACCCAGAGTGCCTGCCTCAGGCCATGAACATCACCTGCACAGGACGGGGACCA
GACAACTGTATCCAGTGTGCCCACTACATTGACGGCCCCCACTGCGTCAAGACCTGCCCGGCAGGAGTCA
TGGGAGAAAACAACACCCTGGTCTGGAAGTACGCAGACGCCGGCCATGTGTGCCACCTGTGCCATCCAAA
CTGCACCTACGGATGCACTGGGCCAGGTCTTGAAGGCTGTCCAACGAATGGGCCTAAGATCCCGTCCATC
GCCACTGGGATGGTGGGGGCCCTCCTCTTGCTGCTGGTGGTGGCCCTGGGGATCGGCCTCTTCATGCGAA
GGCGCCACATCGTTCGGAAGCGCACGCTGCGGAGGCTGCTGCAGGAGAGGGAGCTTGTGGAGCCTCTTAC
ACCCAGTGGAGAAGCTCCCAACCAAGCTCTCTTGAGGATCTTGAAGGAAACTGAATTCAAAAAGATCAAA
GTGCCGGGCTCCGGTGCGTTCGGCACGGTGTATAAGGGACTCTGGATCCCAGAAGGTGAGAAAGTTAAAA
TTCCCGTCGCTATCAAGGAATTAAGAGAAGCAACATCTCCGAAAGCCAACAAGGAAATCCTCGATGAAGC
CTACGTGATGGCCAGCGTGGACAACCCCCACGTGTGCCGCCTGCTGGGCATCTGCCTCACCTCCACCGTG
CAGCTCATCACGCAGCTCATGCCCTTCGGCTGCCTCCTGGACTATGTCCGGGAACACAAAGACAATATTG
GCTCCCAGTACCTGCTCAACTGGTGTGTGCAGATCGCAAAGGGCATGAACTACTTGGAGGACCGTCGCTT
GGTGCACCGCGACCTGGCAGCCAGGAACGTACTGGTGAAAACACCGCAGCATGTCAAGATCACAGATTTT
GGGCTGGCCAAACTGCTGGGTGCGGAAGAGAAAGAATACCATGCAGAAGGAGGCAAAGTGCCTATCAAGT
GGATGGCATTGGAATCAATTTTACACAGAATCTATACCCACCAGAGTGATGTCTGGAGCTACGGGGTGAC
CGTTTGGGAGTTGATGACCTTTGGATCCAAGCCATATGACGGAATCCCTGCCAGCGAGATCTCCTCCATC
CTGGAGAAAGGAGAACGCCTCCCTCAGCCACCCATATGTACCATCGATGTCTACATGATCATGGTCAAGT
GCTGGATGATAGACGCAGATAGTCGCCCAAAGTTCCGTGAGTTGATCATCGAATTCTCCAAAATGGCCCG
AGACCCCCAGCGCTACCTTGTCATTCAGGGGGATGAAAGAATGCATTTGCCAAGTCCTACAGACTCCAAC
TTCTACCGTGCCCTGATGGATGAAGAAGACATGGACGACGTGGTGGATGCCGACGAGTACCTCATCCCAC
AGCAGGGCTTCTTCAGCAGCCCCTCCACGTCACGGACTCCCCTCCTGAGCTCTCTGAGTGCAACCAGCAA
CAATTCCACCGTGGCTTGCATTGATAGAAATGGGCTGCAAAGCTGTCCCATCAAGGAAGACAGCTTCTTG
CAGCGATACAGCTCAGACCCCACAGGCGCCTTGACTGAGGACAGCATAGACGACACCTTCCTCCCAGTGC
CTGAATACATAAACCAGTCCGTTCCCAAAAGGCCCGCTGGCTCTGTGCAGAATCCTGTCTATCACAATCA
GCCTCTGAACCCCGCGCCCAGCAGAGACCCACACTACCAGGACCCCCACAGCACTGCAGTGGGCAACCCC
GAGTATCTCAACACTGTCCAGCCCACCTGTGTCAACAGCACATTCGACAGCCCTGCCCACTGGGCCCAGA
AAGGCAGCCACCAAATTAGCCTGGACAACCCTGACTACCAGCAGGACTTCTTTCCCAAGGAAGCCAAGCC
AAATGGCATCTTTAAGGGCTCCACAGCTGAAAATGCAGAATACCTAAGGGTCGCGCCACAAAGCAGTGAA
TTTATTGGAGCATAGAACCCAGCTTTCTTGTACAAAGTGGTGATATCCAATTAACCCTCACTAAAGGTAT
TAGAGAGAAATTGTAGAGATTCCCTATAGTGAGTCGTATTACCACCCAACTTTTCTATACAAAGTGGTTG
ATATCCAGCACAGTGGCGGCCGCTCGAGTCTAGAGGGCCCGCGGTTCGAAGGTAAGCCTATCCCTAACCC
TCTCCTCGGTCTCGATTCTACGCGTACCGGTTAGTAATGAGATCCCTCCCCCCCCCCTAACGTTACTGGC
CGAAGCCGCTTGGAATAAGGCCGGTGTGCGTTTGTCTATATGTTATTTTCCACCATATTGCCGTCTTTTG
GCAATGTGAGGGCCCGGAAACCTGGCCCTGTCTTCTTGACGAGCATTCCTAGGGGTCTTTCCCCTCTCGC
CAAAGGAATGCAAGGTCTGTTGAATGTCGTGAAGGAAGCAGTTCCTCTGGAAGCTTCTTGAAGACAAACA
ACGTCTGTAGCGACCCTTTGCAGGCAGCGGAACCCCCCACCTGGCGACAGGTGCCTCTGCGGCCAAAAGC
CACGTGTATAAGATACACCTGCAAAGGCGGCACAACCCCAGTGCCACGTTGTGAGTTGGATAGTTGTGGA
AAGAGTCAAATGGCTCTCCTCAAGCGTATTCAACAAGGGGCTGAAGGATGCCCAGAAGGTACCCCATTGT
ATGGGATCTGATCTGGGGCCTCGGTGCACATGCTTTACATGTGTTTAGTCGAGGTTAAAAAAACGTCTAG
GCCCCCCGAACCACGGGGACGTGGTTTTCCTTTGAAAAACACGATGATAATATGGCCACACATATGACCG
AGTACAAGCCCACGGTGCGCCTCGCCACCCGCGACGACGTCCCCAGGGCCGTACGCACCCTCGCCGCCGC
GTTCGCCGACTACCCCGCCACGCGCCACACCGTCGATCCGGACCGCCACATCGAGCGGGTCACCGAGCTG
CAAGAACTCTTCCTCACGCGCGTCGGGCTCGACATCGGCAAGGTGTGGGTCGCGGACGACGGCGCCGCGG
TGGCGGTCTGGACCACGCCGGAGAGCGTCGAAGCGGGGGCGGTGTTCGCCGAGATCGGCCCGCGCATGGC
CGAGTTGAGCGGTTCCCGGCTGGCCGCGCAGCAACAGATGGAAGGCCTCCTGGCGCCGCACCGGCCCAAG
GAGCCCGCGTGGTTCCTGGCCACCGTCGGCGTCTCGCCCGACCACCAGGGCAAGGGTCTGGGCAGCGCCG
TCGTGCTCCCCGGAGTGGAGGCGGCCGAGCGCGCCGGGGTGCCCGCCTTCCTGGAGACCTCCGCGCCCCG
CAACCTCCCCTTCTACGAGCGGCTCGGCTTCACCGTCACCGCCGACGTCGAGGTGCCCGAAGGACCGCGC
ACCTGGTGCATGACCCGCAAGCCCGGTGCCTAAATCGATAGATCCTAATCAACCTCTGGATTACAAAATT
TGTGAAAGATTGACTGGTATTCTTAACTATGTTGCTCCTTTTACGCTATGTGGATACGCTGCTTTAATGC
CTTTGTATCATGCTATTGCTTCCCGTATGGCTTTCATTTTCTCCTCCTTGTATAAATCCTGGTTGCTGTC
TCTTTATGAGGAGTTGTGGCCCGTTGTCAGGCAACGTGGCGTGGTGTGCACTGTGTTTGCTGACGCAACC
CCCACTGGTTGGGGCATTGCCACCACCTGTCAGCTCCTTTCCGGGACTTTCGCTTTCCCCCTCCCTATTG
CCACGGCGGAACTCATCGCCGCCTGCCTTGCCCGCTGCTGGACAGGGGCTCGGCTGTTGGGCACTGACAA
TTCCGTGGTGTTGTCGGGGAAATCATCGTCCTTTCCTTGGCTGCTCGCCTGTGTTGCCACCTGGATTCTG
CGCGGGACGTCCTTCTGCTACGTCCCTTCGGCCCTCAATCCAGCGGACCTTCCTTCCCGCGGCCTGCTGC
CGGCTCTGCGGCCTCTTCCGCGTCTTCGCCTTCGCCCTCAGACGAGTCGGATCTCCCTTTGGGCCGCCTC
CCCGCCTGAGATCCTTTAAGACCAATGACTTACAAGGCAGCTGTAGATCTTAGCCACTTTTTAAAAGAAA
AGGGGGGACTGGAAGGGCTAATTCACTCCCAACGAAGACAAGATCTGCTTTTTGCTTGTACTGGGTCTCT
CTGGTTAGACCAGATCTGAGCCTGGGAGCTCTCTGGCTAACTAGGGAACCCACTGCTTAAGCCTCAATAA
AGCTTGCCTTGAGTGCTTCAAGTAGTGTGTGCCCGTCTGTTGTGTGACTCTGGTAACTAGAGATCCCTCA
GACCCTTTTAGTCAGTGTGGAAAATCTCTAGCAGTAGTAGTTCATGTCATCTTATTATTCAGTATTTATA
ACTTGCAAAGAAATGAATATCAGAGAGTGAGAGGCCCGGGTTAATTAAGGAAAGGGCTAGATCATTCTTG
AAGACGAAAGGGCCTCGTGATACGCCTATTTTTATAGGTTAATGTCATGATAATAATGGTTTCTTAGACG
TCAGGTGGCACTTTTCGGGGAAATGTGCGCGGAACCCCTATTTGTTTATTTTTCTAAATACATTCAAATA
TGTATCCGCTCATGAGACAATAACCCTGATAAATGCTTCAATAATATTGAAAAAGGAAGAGTATGAGTAT
TCAACATTTCCGTGTCGCCCTTATTCCCTTTTTTGCGGCATTTTGCCTTCCTGTTTTTGCTCACCCAGAA
ACGCTGGTGAAAGTAAAAGATGCTGAAGATCAGTTGGGTGCACGAGTGGGTTACATCGAACTGGATCTCA
ACAGCGGTAAGATCCTTGAGAGTTTTCGCCCCGAAGAACGTTTTCCAATGATGAGCACTTTTAAAGTTCT
GCTATGTGGCGCGGTATTATCCCGTGTTGACGCCGGGCAAGAGCAACTCGGTCGCCGCATACACTATTCT
CAGAATGACTTGGTTGAGTACTCACCAGTCACAGAAAAGCATCTTACGGATGGCATGACAGTAAGAGAAT
TATGCAGTGCTGCCATAACCATGAGTGATAACACTGCGGCCAACTTACTTCTGACAACGATCGGAGGACC
GAAGGAGCTAACCGCTTTTTTGCACAACATGGGGGATCATGTAACTCGCCTTGATCGTTGGGAACCGGAG
CTGAATGAAGCCATACCAAACGACGAGCGTGACACCACGATGCCTGTAGCAATGGCAACAACGTTGCGCA
AACTATTAACTGGCGAACTACTTACTCTAGCTTCCCGGCAACAATTAATAGACTGGATGGAGGCGGATAA
AGTTGCAGGACCACTTCTGCGCTCGGCCCTTCCGGCTGGCTGGTTTATTGCTGATAAATCTGGAGCCGGT
GAGCGTGGGTCTCGCGGTATCATTGCAGCACTGGGGCCAGATGGTAAGCCCTCCCGTATCGTAGTTATCT
ACACGACGGGGAGTCAGGCAACTATGGATGAACGAAATAGACAGATCGCTGAGATAGGTGCCTCACTGAT
TAAGCATTGGTAACTGTCAGACCAAGTTTACTCATATATACTTTAGATTGATTTAAAACTTCATTTTTAA
TTTAAAAGGATCTAGGTGAAGATCCTTTTTGATAATCTCATGACCAAAATCCCTTAACGTGAGTTTTCGT
TCCACTGAGCGTCAGACCCCGTAGAAAAGATCAAAGGATCTTCTTGAGATCCTTTTTTTCTGCGCGTAAT
CTGCTGCTTGCAAACAAAAAAACCACCGCTACCAGCGGTGGTTTGTTTGCCGGATCAAGAGCTACCAACT
CTTTTTCCGAAGGTAACTGGCTTCAGCAGAGCGCAGATACCAAATACTGTTCTTCTAGTGTAGCCGTAGT
TAGGCCACCACTTCAAGAACTCTGTAGCACCGCCTACATACCTCGCTCTGCTAATCCTGTTACCAGTGGC
TGCTGCCAGTGGCGATAAGTCGTGTCTTACCGGGTTGGACTCAAGACGATAGTTACCGGATAAGGCGCAG
CGGTCGGGCTGAACGGGGGGTTCGTGCACACAGCCCAGCTTGGAGCGAACGACCTACACCGAACTGAGAT
ACCTACAGCGTGAGCTATGAGAAAGCGCCACGCTTCCCGAAGGGAGAAAGGCGGACAGGTATCCGGTAAG
CGGCAGGGTCGGAACAGGAGAGCGCACGAGGGAGCTTCCAGGGGGAAACGCCTGGTATCTTTATAGTCCT
GTCGGGTTTCGCCACCTCTGACTTGAGCGTCGATTTTTGTGATGCTCGTCAGGGGGGCGGAGCCTATGGA
AAAACGCCAGCAACGCGGCCTTTTTACGGTTCCTGGCCTTTTGCTGGCCTTTTGCTCACATGTTCTTTCC
TGCGTTATCCCCTGATTCTGTGGATAACCGTATTACCGCCTTTGAGTGAGCTGATACCGCTCGCCGCAGC
CGAACGACCGAGCGCAGCGAGTCAGTGAGCGAGGAAGCGGAAGAGCGCCCAATACGCAAACCGCCTCTCC
CCGCGCGTTGGCCGATTCATTAATGCAGCAAGCTCATGGCTGACTAATTTTTTTTATTTATGCAGAGGCC
GAGGCCGCCTCGGCCTCTGAGCTATTCCAGAAGTAGTGAGGAGGCTTTTTTGGAGGCCTAGGCTTTTGCA
AAAAGCTCCCCGTGGCACGACAGGTTTCCCGACTGGAAAGCGGGCAGTGAGCGCAACGCAATTAATGTGA
GTTAGCTCACTCATTAGGCACCCCAGGCTTTACACTTTATGCTTCCGGCTCGTATGTTGTGTGGAATTGT
GAGCGGATAACAATTTCACACAGGAAACAGCTATGACATGATTACGAATTTCACAAATAAAGCATTTTTT
TCACTGCATTCTAGTTGTGGTTTGTCCAAACTCATCAATGTATCTTATCATGTCTGGATCAACTGGATAA
CTCAAGCTAACCAAAATCATCCCAAACTTCCCACCCCATACCCTATTACCACTGCCAATTACCTGTGGTT
TCATTTACTCTAAACCTGTGATTCCTCTGAATTATTTTCATTTTAAAGAAATTGTATTTGTTAAATATGT
ACTACAAACTTAGTAGTTGGAAGGGCTAATTCACTCCCAAAGAAGACAAGATATCCTTGATCTGTGGATC
TACCACACACAAGGCTACTTCCCTGATTAGCAGAACTACACACCAGGGCCAGGGGTCAGATATCCACTGA
CCTTTGGATGGTGCTACAAGCTAGTACCAGTTGAGCCAGATAAGGTAGAAGAGGCCAATAAAGGAGAGAA
CACCAGCTTGTTACACCCTGTGAGCCTGCATGGGATGGATGACCCGGAGAGAGAAGTGTTAGAGTGGAGG
TTTGACAGCCGCCTAGCATTTCATCACGTGGCCCGAGAGCTGCATCCGGAGTACTTCAAGAACTGCTGAT
ATCGAGCTTGCTACAAGGGACTTTCCGCTGGGGACTTTCCAGGGAGGCGTGGCCTGGGCGGGACTGGGGA
GTGGCGAGCCCTCAGATCCTGCATATAAGCAGCTGCTTTTTGCCTGTACTGGGTCTCTCTGGTTAGACCA
GATCTGAGCCTGGGAGCTCTCTGGCTAACTAGGGAACCCACTGCTTAAGCCTCAATAAAGCTTGCCTTGA
GTGCTTCAAGTAGTGTGTGCCCGTCTGTTGTGTGACTCTGGTAACTAGAGATCCCTCAGACCCTTTTAGT
CAGTGTGGAAAATCTCTAGCAGTGGCGCCCGAACAGGGACTTGAAAGCGAAAGGGAAACCAGAGGAGCTC
TCTCGACGCAGGACTCGGCTTGCTGAAGCGCGCACGGCAAGAGGCGAGGGGCGGCGACTGGTGAGTACGC
CAAAAATTTTGACTAGCGGAGGCTAGAAGGAGAGAGATGGGTGCGAGAGCGTCAGTATTAAGCGGGGGAG
AATTAGATCGCGATGGGAAAAAATTCGGTTAAGGCCAGGGGGAAAGAAAAAATATAAATTAAAACATATA
GTATGGGCAAGCAGGGAGCTAGAACGATTCGCAGTTAATCCTGGCCTGTTAGAAACATCAGAAGGCTGTA
GACAAATACTGGGACAGCTACAACCATCCCTTCAGACAGGATCAGAAGAACTTAGATCATTATATAATAC
AGTAGCAACCCTCTATTGTGTGCATCAAAGGATAGAGATAAAAGACACCAAGGAAGCTTTAGACAAGATA
GAGGAAGAGCAAAACAAAAGTAAGACCACCGCACAGCAAGCGGCCGGCCGCTGATCTTCAGACCTGGAGG
AGGAGATATGAGGGACAATTGGAGAAGTGAATTATATAAATATAAAGTAGTAAAAATTGAACCATTAGGA
GTAGCACCCACCAAGGCAAAGAGAAGAGTGGTGCAGAGAGAAAAAAGAGCAGTGGGAATAGGAGCTTTGT
TCCTTGGGTTCTTGGGAGCAGCAGGAAGCACTATGGGCGCAGCGTCAATGACGCTGACGGTACAGGCCAG
ACAATTATTGTCTGGTATAGTGCAGCAGCAGAACAATTTGCTGAGGGCTATTGAGGCGCAACAGCATCTG
TTGCAACTCACAGTCTGGGGCATCAAGCAGCTCCAGGCAAGAATCCTGGCTGTGGAAAGATACCTAAAGG
ATCAACAGCTCCTGGGGATTTGGGGTTGCTCTGGAAAACTCATTTGCACCACTGCTGTGCCTTGGAATGC
TAGTTGGAGTAATAAATCTCTGGAACAGATTTGGAATCACACGACCTGGATGGAGTGGGACAGAGAAATT
AACAATTACACAAGCTTAATACACTCCTTAATTGAAGAATCGCAAAACCAGCAAGAAAAGAATGAACAAG
AATTATTGGAATTAGATAAATGGGCAAGTTTGTGGAATTGGTTTAACATAACAAATTGGCTGTGGTATAT
AAAATTATTCATAATGATAGTAGGAGGCTTGGTAGGTTTAAGAATAGTTTTTGCTGTACTTTCTATAGTG
AATAGAGTTAGGCAGGGATATTCACCATTATCGTTTCAGACCCACCTCCCAACCCCGAGGGGACCCGACA
GGCCCGAAGGAA
Features (pLannotate 1.2.2; 30 found; start..end, strand, type, name):
    103..220     +  misc_feature   cPPT/CTS: central polypurine tract and central termination sequence of HIV-1
    268..1446    +  promoter       EF-1α promoter: strong constitutive promoter for human elongation factor EF-1α
   1467..1487    +  protein_bind   attB1: mutant version of attB; core recombination site for the Gateway® BP reaction BP Clonase™
   1493..5123    +  CDS            EGFR (fragment): precursor of human epidermal growth factor receptor
   5127..5151    -  protein_bind   attB2: mutant version of attB; recombination site for the Gateway® BP reaction BP Clonase™
   5159..5177    +  promoter       T3 promoter: promoter for bacteriophage T3 RNA polymerase
   5203..5221    -  promoter       T7 promoter: promoter for bacteriophage T7 RNA polymerase
   5227..5245    -  protein_bind   attB4 (fragment): mutant version of attB; core recombination site for the Gateway® BP reaction BP Clonase™
   5301..5342    +  CDS            V5 tag: epitope tag from simian virus 5
   5468..5930    +  misc_feature   IRES: internal ribosome entry site (IRES) of the encephalomyocarditis virus (EMCV)
   5944..6541    +  CDS            PuroR (fragment): puromycin N-acetyltransferase; pac from Streptomyces; confers resistance to puromycin
   6557..7145    +  misc_feature   WPRE: woodchuck hepatitis virus posttranscriptional regulatory element
   7153..7218    +  CDS            nef (fragment): NEF_HV1Z2 - Experimental evidence at protein level: Swiss-Prot protein existence level 1. Extracellular Nef protein targets CD4(+) T-lymphocytes for apoptosis by interacting with CXCR4 surface receptors. From Human immunodeficiency virus type 1 group M subtype D (isolate Z2/CDC-Z34) (HIV-1).
   7220..7453    +  LTR            3' LTR (ΔU3): self-inactivating 3' long terminal repeat (LTR) from HIV-1
   7658..7762    +  promoter       AmpR promoter: bla
   7763..8623    +  CDS            AmpR: β-lactamase; bla; confers resistance to ampicillin, carbenicillin, and related antibiotics
   8794..9382    +  rep_origin     ori: high-copy-number ColE1/pMB1/pBR322/pUC origin of replication
   9565..9619    +  CDS            lacI (fragment): lac repressor; lacI; The lac repressor binds to the lac operator to inhibit transcription in E. coli. This inhibition can be relieved by adding lactose or isopropyl-β-D-thiogalactopyranoside (IPTG).
   9625..9718    +  rep_origin     SV40 ori (fragment): SV40 origin of replication
   9743..9780    +  CDS            lacI (fragment): lac repressor; lacI; The lac repressor binds to the lac operator to inhibit transcription in E. coli. This inhibition can be relieved by adding lactose or isopropyl-β-D-thiogalactopyranoside (IPTG).
   9793..9814    +  protein_bind   CAP binding site: CAP binding activates transcription in the presence of cAMP. E. coli catabolite activator protein
   9829..9859    +  promoter       lac promoter: promoter for the E. coli lac operon
   9863..9885    +  protein_bind   lac operator (fragment): The lac repressor binds to the lac operator to inhibit transcription in E. coli. This inhibition can be relieved by adding lactose or isopropyl-β-D-thiogalactopyranoside (IPTG). lac repressor encoded by lacI
   9917..10000   +  polyA_signal   SV40 poly(A) signal (fragment): SV40 polyadenylation signal
  10167..10496   +  CDS            nef (fragment): NEF_HV1BR - Experimental evidence at protein level: Swiss-Prot protein existence level 1. Extracellular Nef protein targets CD4(+) T-lymphocytes for apoptosis by interacting with CXCR4 surface receptors (PubMed:14990729). From Human immunodeficiency virus type 1 group M subtype B (isolate BRU/LAI) (HIV-1).
  10544..10801   +  LTR            5' LTR (truncated): truncated 5' long terminal repeat (LTR) from HIV-1
  10848..10973   +  misc_feature   HIV-1 Ψ: packaging signal of human immunodeficiency virus type 1
  10957..11295   +  CDS            HIV-1 gag (fragment): gag protein from human immunodeficiency virus 1; gag
  11470..11703   +  misc_feature   RRE: The Rev response element (RRE) of HIV-1 allows for Rev-dependent mRNA export from the nucleus to the cytoplasm.
  12080..58      +  CDS            Rev (fragment) (across the origin): human immunodeficiency virus 1 (HIV-1) Rev protein; rev; enhances nuclear export of unspliced and incompletely spliced viral mRNAs
