[The description below was written by a language model from this plasmid's Addgene catalogue record and pLannotate feature annotations shown in this document.]
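Description:
pHAGE-EGFR-L718P is an HIV-1-based lentiviral expression plasmid built on the pHAGE backbone and carrying human EGFR with the L718P point mutation. It is propagated in E. coli through a high-copy ColE1/pUC-type origin and selected with ampicillin via the β-lactamase gene. The sequenced record is about 12.1 kb. The viral portion contains a truncated 5' LTR, the Ψ packaging signal with an adjoining gag fragment, the Rev response element for Rev-dependent nuclear export of the genomic RNA, the cPPT/CTS element that aids nuclear import, and a ΔU3 self-inactivating 3' LTR that silences LTR-driven transcription after integration. Because viral structural and enzymatic genes are absent apart from short fragments, particle production depends on packaging functions supplied in trans.

Between the LTRs, the constitutive human EF-1α promoter drives the EGFR open reading frame, which is flanked by attB1 and attB2 sites consistent with its introduction by Gateway recombination. Downstream lie short T3/T7 promoter remnants, a V5 epitope tag sequence, an EMCV IRES and a puromycin N-acetyltransferase gene, followed by a WPRE to enhance transcript stability and expression. The IRES places puromycin resistance on the same transcript as EGFR, so transduced mammalian cells can be selected with puromycin. The record does not state whether the V5 tag is translated in frame with EGFR, and the annotation places it well beyond attB2, so a fusion should not be assumed. The construct comes from a study that systematically annotated the function of somatic cancer mutations, and it is suited to stable expression of this EGFR variant in cell models to assess its functional consequences.
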