Addgene plasmid #116266: pHAGE-EGFR-L718P
Purpose: Lentiviral expression of EGFR L718P
Depositing lab: Gordon Mills & Kenneth Scott. Depositing organization: Baylor College of Medicine. Publication: Systematic Functional Annotation of Somatic Mutations in Cancer. Ng PK, Li J, Jeong KJ, Shao S, Chen H, Tsang YH, Sengupta S, Wang Z, Bhavana VH, Tran R, Soewito S, Minussi DC, Moreno D, Kong K, Dogruluk T, Lu H, Gao J, Tokheim C, Zhou DC, Johnson AM, Zeng J, Ip CKM, Ju Z, Wester M, Yu S, Li Y, Vellano CP, Schultz N, Karchin R, Ding L, Lu Y, Cheung LWT, Chen K, Shaw KR, Meric-Bernstam F, Scott KL, Yi S, Sahni N, Liang H, Mills GB. Cancer Cell. 2018 Mar 12;33(3):450-462.e10. doi: 10.1016/j.ccell.2018.01.021. PubMed 29533785.
Backbone
  Vector backbone: pHAGE
  Vector type: Lentiviral
Growth in bacteria
  Bacterial resistance: Ampicillin, 100 μg/mL
  Growth temperature: 37°C
  Growth strain: Stbl3
  Copy number: High Copy
Gene/Insert
  Gene/Insert name: EGFR
  Species: H. sapiens (human)
  Mutation: L718P
  Entrez Gene: EGFR (a.k.a. ERBB, ERBB1, ERRP, HER1, NISBD2, NNCIS, PIG61, mENA)
  Cloning method: Gateway Cloning
Terms and licenses: Academic/Nonprofit Terms; Industry Terms: Not Available to Industry
How to cite: pHAGE-EGFR-L718P was a gift from Gordon Mills & Kenneth Scott (Addgene plasmid # 116266 ; http://n2t.net/addgene:116266 ; RRID:Addgene_116266)
