>Addgene plasmid #116266 | pHAGE-EGFR-L718P | depositor partial sequence | sequence record 219140 | insert
ATGCGACCCTCCGGGACGGCCGGGGCAGCGCTCCTGGCGCTGCTGGCTGCGCTCTGCCCGGCGAGTCGGG
CTCTGGAGGAAAAGAAAGTTTGCCAAGGCACGAGTAACAAGCTCACGCAGTTGGGCACTTTTGAAGATCA
TTTTCTCAGCCTCCAGAGGATGTTCAATAACTGTGAGGTGGTCCTTGGGAATTTGGAAATTACCTATGTG
CAGAGGAATTATGATCTTTCCTTCTTAAAGACCATCCAGGAGGTGGCTGGTTATGTCCTCATTGCCCTCA
ACACAGTGGAGCGAATTCCTTTGGAAAACCTGCAGATCATCAGAGGAAATATGTACTACGAAAATTCCTA
TGCCTTAGCAGTCTTATCTAACTATGATGCAAATAAAACCGGACTGAAGGAGCTGCCCATGAGAAATTTA
CAGGAAATCCTGCATGGCGCCGTGCGGTTCAGCAACAACCCTGCCCTGTGCAACGTGGAGAGCATCCAGT
GGCGGGACATAGTCAGCAGTGACTTTCTCAGCAACATGTCGATGGACTTCCAGAACCACCTGGGCAGCTG
CCAAAAGTGTGATCCAAGCTGTCCCAATGGGAGCTGCTGGGGTGCAGGAGAGGAGAACTGCCAGAAACTG
ACCAAAATCATCTGTGCCCAGCAGTGCTCCGGGCGCTGCCGTGGCAAGTCCCCCAGTGACTGCTGCCACA
ACCAGTGTGCTGCAGGCTGCACAGGCCCCCGGGAGAGCGACTGCCTGGTCTGCCGCAAATTCCGAGACGA
AGCCACGTGCAAGGACACCTGCCCCCCACTCATGCTCTACAACCCCACCACGTACCAGATGGATGTGAAC
CCCGAGGGCAAATACAGCTTTGGTGCCACCTGCGTGAAGAAGTGTCCCCGTAATTATGTGGTGACAGATC
ACGGCTCGTGCGTCCGAGCCTGTGGGGCCGACAGCTATGAGATGGAGGAAGACGGCGTCCGCAAGTGTAA
GAAGTGCGAAGGGCCTTGCCGCAAAGTGTGTAACGGAATAGGTATTGGTGAATTTAAAGACTCACTCTCC
ATAAATGCTACGAATATTAAACACTTCAAAAACTGCACCTCCATCAGTGGCGATCTCCACATCCTGCCGG
TGGCATTTAGGGGTGACTCCTTCACACATACTCCTCCTCTGGATCCACAGGAACTGGATATTCTGAAAAC
CGTAAAGGAAATCACAGGGTTTTTGCTGATTCAGGCTTGGCCTGAAAACAGGACGGACCTCCATGCCTTT
GAGAACCTAGAAATCATACGCGGCAGGACCAAGCAACATGGTCAGTTTTCTCTTGCAGTCGTCAGCCTGA
ACATAACATCCTTGGGATTACGCTCCCTCAAGGAGATAAGTGATGGAGATGTGATAATTTCAGGAAACAA
AAATTTGTGCTATGCAAATACAATAAACTGGAAAAAACTGTTTGGGACCTCCGGTCAGAAAACCAAAATT
ATAAGCAACAGAGGTGAAAACAGCTGCAAGGCCACAGGCCAGGTCTGCCATGCCTTGTGCTCCCCCGAGG
GCTGCTGGGGCCCGGAGCCCAGGGACTGCGTCTCTTGCCGGAATGTCAGCCGAGGCAGGGAATGCGTGGA
CAAGTGCAACCTTCTGGAGGGTGAGCCAAGGGAGTTTGTGGAGAACTCTGAGTGCATACAGTGCCACCCA
GAGTGCCTGCCTCAGGCCATGAACATCACCTGCACAGGACGGGGACCAGACAACTGTATCCAGTGTGCCC
ACTACATTGACGGCCCCCACTGCGTCAAGACCTGCCCGGCAGGAGTCATGGGAGAAAACAACACCCTGGT
CTGGAAGTACGCAGACGCCGGCCATGTGTGCCACCTGTGCCATCCAAACTGCACCTACGGATGCACTGGG
CCAGGTCTTGAAGGCTGTCCAACGAATGGGCCTAAGATCCCGTCCATCGCCACTGGGATGGTGGGGGCCC
TCCTCTTGCTGCTGGTGGTGGCCCTGGGGATCGGCCTCTTCATGCGAAGGCGCCACATCGTTCGGAAGCG
CACGCTGCGGAGGCTGCTGCAGGAGAGGGAGCTTGTGGAGCCTCTTACACCCAGTGGAGAAGCTCCCAAC
CAAGCTCTCTTGAGGATCTTGAAGGAAACTGAATTCAAAAAGATCAAAGTGCCGGGCTCCGGTGCGTTCG
GCACGGTGTATAAGGGACTCTGGATCCCAGAAGGTGAGAAAGTTAAAATTCCCGTCGCTATCAAGGAATT
AAGAGAAGCAACATCTCCGAAAGCCAACAAGGAAATCCTCGATGAAGCCTACGTGATGGCCAGCGTGGAC
AACCCCCACGTGTGCCGCCTGCTGGGCATCTGCCTCACCTCCACCGTGCAGCTCATCACGCAGCTCATGC
CCTTCGGCTGCCTCCTGGACTATGTCCGGGAACACAAAGACAATATTGGCTCCCAGTACCTGCTCAACTG
GTGTGTGCAGATCGCAAAGGGCATGAACTACTTGGAGGACCGTCGCTTGGTGCACCGCGACCTGGCAGCC
AGGAACGTACTGGTGAAAACACCGCAGCATGTCAAGATCACAGATTTTGGGCTGGCCAAACTGCTGGGTG
CGGAAGAGAAAGAATACCATGCAGAAGGAGGCAAAGTGCCTATCAAGTGGATGGCATTGGAATCAATTTT
ACACAGAATCTATACCCACCAGAGTGATGTCTGGAGCTACGGGGTGACCGTTTGGGAGTTGATGACCTTT
GGATCCAAGCCATATGACGGAATCCCTGCCAGCGAGATCTCCTCCATCCTGGAGAAAGGAGAACGCCTCC
CTCAGCCACCCATATGTACCATCGATGTCTACATGATCATGGTCAAGTGCTGGATGATAGACGCAGATAG
TCGCCCAAAGTTCCGTGAGTTGATCATCGAATTCTCCAAAATGGCCCGAGACCCCCAGCGCTACCTTGTC
ATTCAGGGGGATGAAAGAATGCATTTGCCAAGTCCTACAGACTCCAACTTCTACCGTGCCCTGATGGATG
AAGAAGACATGGACGACGTGGTGGATGCCGACGAGTACCTCATCCCACAGCAGGGCTTCTTCAGCAGCCC
CTCCACGTCACGGACTCCCCTCCTGAGCTCTCTGAGTGCAACCAGCAACAATTCCACCGTGGCTTGCATT
GATAGAAATGGGCTGCAAAGCTGTCCCATCAAGGAAGACAGCTTCTTGCAGCGATACAGCTCAGACCCCA
CAGGCGCCTTGACTGAGGACAGCATAGACGACACCTTCCTCCCAGTGCCTGAATACATAAACCAGTCCGT
TCCCAAAAGGCCCGCTGGCTCTGTGCAGAATCCTGTCTATCACAATCAGCCTCTGAACCCCGCGCCCAGC
AGAGACCCACACTACCAGGACCCCCACAGCACTGCAGTGGGCAACCCCGAGTATCTCAACACTGTCCAGC
CCACCTGTGTCAACAGCACATTCGACAGCCCTGCCCACTGGGCCCAGAAAGGCAGCCACCAAATTAGCCT
GGACAACCCTGACTACCAGCAGGACTTCTTTCCCAAGGAAGCCAAGCCAAATGGCATCTTTAAGGGCTCC
ACAGCTGAAAATGCAGAATACCTAAGGGTCGCGCCACAAAGCAGTGAATTTATTGGAGCATGA
